Addgene plasmid #20269: pCMV-FLAG-SIRT7-S112A
Depositing lab: Leonard Guarente. Depositing organization: Massachusetts Institute of Technology. Publication: Mammalian Sir2 homolog SIRT7 is an activator of RNA polymerase I transcription. Ford E, Voit R, Liszt G, Magin C, Grummt I, Guarente L. Genes Dev. 2006 May 1. 20(9):1075-80. 10.1101/gad.1399706 PubMed 16618798.
Backbone
  Vector backbone: pCMV-Tag-4a
  Backbone manufacturer: Stratagene
  Backbone size w/o insert (bp): 4300
  Vector type: Mammalian Expression
  Selectable markers: Neomycin (select with G418)
Growth in bacteria
  Bacterial resistance: Kanamycin, 50 μg/mL
  Growth temperature: 37°C
  Growth strain: DH5alpha
  Copy number: High Copy
Gene/Insert
  Gene/Insert name: SIRT7
  Species: H. sapiens (human)
  Insert size (bp): 1232
  Mutation: Serine 112 to Alanine
  GenBank ID: NM_016528
  Entrez Gene: SIRT7 (a.k.a. SIR2L7)
  Tag / fusion protein: FLAG (C terminal on insert)
  Cloning method: Restriction Enzyme
  Sequencing primers: 5′ T3
Terms and licenses: Academic/Nonprofit Terms; Industry Terms: Not Available to Industry
How to cite: pCMV-FLAG-SIRT7-S112A was a gift from Leonard Guarente (Addgene plasmid # 20269)
