[The description below was written by a language model from this plasmid's Addgene catalogue record.]
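Description:
pCMV-FLAG-SIRT7-S112A is a mammalian expression plasmid built on the Stratagene pCMV-Tag-4a backbone (about 4.3 kb without insert). It carries a roughly 1.2 kb human SIRT7 (SIR2L7) coding sequence introduced by restriction enzyme cloning. As the plasmid and backbone names indicate, expression is driven by a CMV promoter, which gives strong constitutive transcription in most mammalian cell lines. The protein is produced with a FLAG epitope at its C terminus, allowing detection by western blot or immunofluorescence and recovery by anti-FLAG immunoprecipitation. The plasmid is maintained at high copy in E. coli under kanamycin selection. The record lists neomycin resistance as the mammalian marker, so transfected cells can be selected with G418 to obtain stable lines. No feature table was supplied, so the origin of replication, polyadenylation signal and other backbone elements are not described in the record.

The distinguishing feature of this construct is a point mutation changing serine 112 of SIRT7 to alanine. SIRT7 is one of the mammalian homologs of yeast Sir2, a family of NAD-dependent deacetylases. The associated publication identifies it as an activator of RNA polymerase I transcription. The record does not state the functional consequence of the S112A substitution. A mutant of this kind is typically used alongside the wild-type protein to test whether a particular residue is needed for the protein's activity. Likely uses therefore include transient or stable overexpression of the tagged mutant in mammalian cells to compare its effects on SIRT7-dependent processes, such as ribosomal RNA gene transcription, with those of wild-type SIRT7.
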