>Addgene plasmid #20269 | pCMV-FLAG-SIRT7-S112A | addgene partial sequence | sequence record 26114 | 20269 with T3
GCGGTGGCGGCCGCCACCATGGATTACAAGGATGACGACGATAAGGCCCGGGCGGATCCCCCGGGCTGCA
GGAATTCCGCCATGGCAGCCGGGGGTCTGAGCCGCTCCGAGCGCAAAGCGGCGGAGCGGGTCCGGAGGTT
GCGGGAGGAGCAGCAGAGGGAGCGCCTCCGCCAGGTGTCGCGCATCCTGAGGAAGGCGGCGGCGGAGCGC
AGCGCCGAGGAGGGCCGGCTGCTGGCCGAGAGCGCGGACCTGGTAACGGAGCTGCAGGGCCGGAGCCGGC
GGCGCGAGGGCCTGAAGCGGCGGCAGGAGGAGGTGTGCGACGACCCGGAGGAGCTGCGGGGGAAGGTCCG
GGAGCTGGCCAGCGCCGTCCGGAACGCCAAATACTTGGTCGTCTACACAGGCGCGGGAATCGCGACGGCA
GCGTCTATCCCAGACTACCGGGGCCCTAATGGAGTGTGGACACTGCTTCAGAAAGGGAGAAGCGTTAGTG
CTGCCGACCTGAGCGAGGCCGAGCCAACCCTCACCCACATGAGCATCACCCGTCTGCATGAGCAGAAGCT
GGTGCAGCATGTGGTGTCTCAGAACTGTGACGGGCTCCACCTGAGGAGTGGGCTGCCGCGCACGGCCATC
TCC
