>Addgene plasmid #20269 | pCMV-FLAG-SIRT7-S112A | addgene partial sequence | sequence record 39862 | T7 5'-TAATACGACTCACTATAGGG-3'
CTTATTAATTAAGGTACCGGGCCCCCCCTCGAGTCATCGAGCACGTGATTACGTCACTTTCTTCCTTTTT
GTGCGTTTTGTGCAGCCCCTGCCAAACCAGCCCCCTAGGATGGGGGCCGAGCTAAGCGGTGCACCCCGGT
CCCCAGGCGGGGCCTCCTCTCTGCTTCTGCACAGCGACTTCCGACTGTGGCTGCCTCCTTCACCAGCACG
CAGGGGAGTCGCCAGTGAGAAAATGGGATCCTGCCACCTGCTATAGGCGGGGATCTCCAAGCCCAGCTCG
GCCATGAGGAGCCGCATGACGTCATCACACTTCCCATGTAGCTTCAGGGCAGCCCAGTCATCCTTCGGGG
TCCACTGCAGGTTCACGATGTAAAGCTTCGGCCGCCGGCTAGGGGGCTTGGTCATGCACCAGAGGCGTGG
GTACTTCTTTAGAACCTTCAGGCTGGACCCTAGACACAGGATGGTGTCTGCTCTGCTGGCAGCCTCGGTC
GCCGCTTCCCAGTTCAGAGGCTGCCCCAACGTCCCCCTCTCCCCAAAGTGCACAATGGTGTCCCGCAGCT
GGGTCCCACACTTGTGGCAGGTCCGGCCTGTCTGGTGTCTGTGGAGGGCAGTGCGCTCCGTCACATCGAA
CACCCGCACGTACTCCCTGTTGGGAACGCAGGAGGTACAGACTTCAATGTACATGTTCCCG
